Addgene plasmid #215969: AA365
Purpose: Fragmid fragment: (Pol 2 promoter) Gal4-induced expression
Depositing lab: John Doench. Depositing organization: Broad Institute. Publication: Modular vector assembly enables rapid assessment of emerging CRISPR technologies. McGee AV, Liu YV, Griffith AL, Szegletes ZM, Wen B, Kraus C, Miller NW, Steger RJ, Escude Velasco B, Bosch JA, Zirin JD, Viswanatha R, Sontheimer EJ, Goodale A, Greene MA, Green TM, Doench JG. Cell Genom. 2024 Mar 13;4(3):100519. doi: 10.1016/j.xgen.2024.100519. PubMed 38484704.
Backbone
  Vector backbone: pUC57-Kan
  Vector type: Fragment
Growth in bacteria
  Bacterial resistance: Kanamycin, 50 μg/mL
  Growth temperature: 37°C
  Growth strain: DH5alpha
  Copy number: Unknown
Gene/Insert
  Gene/Insert name: LoxP_v1; 5xUAS_v1; LoxP_v1; 5xUAS_v1; Hsp70_v1
  Species: Other
  Cloning method: Unknown
Resource information
  A portion of this plasmid was derived from a plasmid made by: Genscript ID: U135JHJ190-9
Terms and licenses: Academic/Nonprofit Terms; Industry Terms: Not Available to Industry
Depositor comments: Please visit https://www.biorxiv.org/content/10.1101/2023.10.25.564061v1 for bioRxiv preprint.
How to cite: AA365 was a gift from John Doench (Addgene plasmid # 215969 ; http://n2t.net/addgene:215969 ; RRID:Addgene_215969)
