[The description below was written by a language model from this plasmid's Addgene catalogue record and pLannotate feature annotations shown in this document.]
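Description:
AA365 is a small (about 3.2 kb) Fragmid "fragment" plasmid, one of the modular parts used in a toolkit for assembling CRISPR and expression vectors from interchangeable pieces. It is not an expression vector in its own right. It stores a Pol II promoter module in a pUC57-Kan cloning backbone, from which the module is combined with other fragments to make a destination construct. The plasmid is propagated in E. coli through a high-copy ColE1/pUC-type origin and is selected with kanamycin via the aph(3')-Ia resistance gene. The remaining annotated features (partial lacZα, the lac promoter, operator and CAP site, and short fragments of lacI, rop and bom) are backbone remnants flanking the cloning site and do not belong to the payload.

The insert is a Gal4-responsive promoter. Two blocks of five tandem UAS repeats, which are binding sites for the yeast Gal4 transcriptional activator, sit upstream of the Drosophila melanogaster hsp70Bb promoter, which supplies the transcription start region, so a downstream cargo is transcribed when Gal4 is present. The first 5xUAS block is bracketed by two loxP sites annotated on the same strand. With this arrangement, Cre recombinase would be expected to excise that block and reduce the array from ten to five Gal4 sites, which offers a way to lower expression strength, although the record does not state this intent. No coding sequence, tag or terminator follows the promoter, consistent with its role as a promoter-only part. The Drosophila promoter and UAS design suggest use in Gal4/UAS systems such as fly cells or animals, though the record gives the purpose only as Gal4-induced expression.
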