Features (pLannotate 1.2.2; 14 found; start..end, strand, type, name):
    137..236     +  misc_feature   bom (fragment): basis of mobility region from pBR322
    242..399     -  CDS            lacZα (fragment): LacZα fragment of β-galactosidase; lacZ fragment
    461..494     -  protein_bind   loxP: Cre-mediated recombination occurs in the 8-bp core sequence (GCATACAT). Cre recombinase
    507..601     +  protein_bind   5X UAS: five tandem copies of the "ScaI site" 17-mer CGGAGTACTGTCCTCCG, an upstream activating sequence (UAS) that efficiently binds yeast Gal4 (Webster et al., 1988; Pfeiffer et al., 2010) GAL4
    617..650     -  protein_bind   loxP: Cre-mediated recombination occurs in the 8-bp core sequence (GCATACAT). Cre recombinase
    663..757     +  protein_bind   5X UAS: five tandem copies of the "ScaI site" 17-mer CGGAGTACTGTCCTCCG, an upstream activating sequence (UAS) that efficiently binds yeast Gal4 (Webster et al., 1988; Pfeiffer et al., 2010) GAL4
    781..1019    +  promoter       hsp70 promoter: Drosophila melanogaster hsp70Bb promoter
   1126..1142    -  protein_bind   lac operator: The lac repressor binds to the lac operator to inhibit transcription in E. coli. This inhibition can be relieved by adding lactose or isopropyl-β-D-thiogalactopyranoside (IPTG). lac repressor encoded by lacI
   1150..1180    -  promoter       lac promoter: promoter for the E. coli lac operon
   1195..1216    -  protein_bind   CAP binding site: CAP binding activates transcription in the presence of cAMP. E. coli catabolite activator protein
   1229..1321    -  CDS            lacI (fragment): lac repressor; lacI; The lac repressor binds to the lac operator to inhibit transcription in E. coli. This inhibition can be relieved by adding lactose or isopropyl-β-D-thiogalactopyranoside (IPTG).
   1504..2092    -  rep_origin     ori: high-copy-number ColE1/pMB1/pBR322/pUC origin of replication
   2270..3079    -  CDS            KanR: aminoglycoside phosphotransferase; aph(3')-Ia; confers resistance to kanamycin in bacteria or G418 (Geneticin®) in eukaryotes
   3186..35      +  CDS            rop (fragment) (across the origin): Rop protein, which maintains plasmids at low copy number; rop
>Addgene plasmid #215969 | AA365 | addgene full sequence | sequence record 431463 | Addgene NGS Result
TCGCGCGTTTCGGTGATGACGGTGAAAACCTCTGACACATGCAGCTCCCGGAGACGGTCACAGCTTGTCT
GTAAGCGGATGCCGGGAGCAGACAAGCCCGTCAGGGCGCGTCAGCGGGTGTTGGCGGGTGTCGGGGCTGG
CTTAACTATGCGGCATCAGAGCAGATTGTACTGAGAGTGCACCATATGCGGTGTGAAATACCGCACAGAT
GCGTAAGGAGAAAATACCGCATCAGGCGCCATTCGCCATTCAGGCTGCGCAACTGTTGGGAAGGGCGATC
GGTGCGGGCCTCTTCGCTATTACGCCAGCTGGCGAAAGGGGGATGTGCTGCAAGGCGATTAAGTTGGGTA
ACGCCAGGGTTTTCCCAGTCACGACGTTGTAAAACGACGGCCAGAGAATTCGAGCTCGGTACCTCGCGAA
TACATCTAGATGAAGACGTACACACTAGTAGTACCAGCTTATAACTTCGTATAATGTATGCTATACGAAG
TTATCTGCAGGCAGGTCGGAGTACTGTCCTCCGAGCGGAGTACTGTCCTCCGAGCGGAGTACTGTCCTCC
GAGCGGAGTACTGTCCTCCGAGCGGAGTACTGTCCTCCGAGCGGAGACTCCCATGGATAACTTCGTATAA
TGTATGCTATACGAAGTTATGGATCCGCAGGTCGGAGTACTGTCCTCCGAGCGGAGTACTGTCCTCCGAG
CGGAGTACTGTCCTCCGAGCGGAGTACTGTCCTCCGAGCGGAGTACTGTCCTCCGAGCGGAGACTCGTCG
ACAGCGAGCGCCGGAGTATAAATAGAGGCGCTTCGTCTACGGAGCGACAATTCAATTCAAACAAGCAAAG
TGAACACGTCGCTAAGCGAAAGCTAAGCAAATAAACAAGCGCAGCTGAACAAGCTAAACAATCTGCAGTA
AAGTGCAAGTTAAAGTGAATCAATTAAAAGTAACCAGCAACCAAGTAAATCAACTGCAACTACTGAAATC
TGCCAAGAAGTAATTATTGAATACAAGAAGAGAACTCTGAATAGGGAATTGGAGGAGCGTCTTCATCGGA
TCCCGGGCCCGTCGACTGCAGAGGCCTGCATGCAAGCTTGGTGTAATCATGGTCATAGCTGTTTCCTGTG
TGAAATTGTTATCCGCTCACAATTCCACACAACATACGAGCCGGAAGCATAAAGTGTAAAGCCTGGGGTG
CCTAATGAGTGAGCTAACTCACATTAATTGCGTTGCGCTCACTGCCCGCTTTCCAGTCGGGAAACCTGTC
GTGCCAGCTGCATTAATGAATCGGCCAACGCGCGGGGAGAGGCGGTTTGCGTATTGGGCGCTCTTCCGCT
TCCTCGCTCACTGACTCGCTGCGCTCGGTCGTTCGGCTGCGGCGAGCGGTATCAGCTCACTCAAAGGCGG
TAATACGGTTATCCACAGAATCAGGGGATAACGCAGGAAAGAACATGTGAGCAAAAGGCCAGCAAAAGGC
CAGGAACCGTAAAAAGGCCGCGTTGCTGGCGTTTTTCCATAGGCTCCGCCCCCCTGACGAGCATCACAAA
AATCGACGCTCAAGTCAGAGGTGGCGAAACCCGACAGGACTATAAAGATACCAGGCGTTTCCCCCTGGAA
GCTCCCTCGTGCGCTCTCCTGTTCCGACCCTGCCGCTTACCGGATACCTGTCCGCCTTTCTCCCTTCGGG
AAGCGTGGCGCTTTCTCATAGCTCACGCTGTAGGTATCTCAGTTCGGTGTAGGTCGTTCGCTCCAAGCTG
GGCTGTGTGCACGAACCCCCCGTTCAGCCCGACCGCTGCGCCTTATCCGGTAACTATCGTCTTGAGTCCA
ACCCGGTAAGACACGACTTATCGCCACTGGCAGCAGCCACTGGTAACAGGATTAGCAGAGCGAGGTATGT
AGGCGGTGCTACAGAGTTCTTGAAGTGGTGGCCTAACTACGGCTACACTAGAAGAACAGTATTTGGTATC
TGCGCTCTGCTGAAGCCAGTTACCTTCGGAAAAAGAGTTGGTAGCTCTTGATCCGGCAAACAAACCACCG
CTGGTAGCGGTGGTTTTTTTGTTTGCAAGCAGCAGATTACGCGCAGAAAAAAAGGATCTCAAGAAGATCC
TTTGATCTTTTCTACGGGGTCTGACGCTCAGTGGAACGAAAACTCACGTTAAGGGATTTTGGTCATGAGA
TTATCAAAAAGGATCTTCACCTAGATCCTTTTAAATTAAAAATGAAGTTTTAAATCAAGCCCAATCTGAA
TAATGTTACAACCAATTAACCAATTCTGATTAGAAAAACTCATCGAGCATCAAATGAAACTGCAATTTAT
TCATATCAGGATTATCAATACCATATTTTTGAAAAAGCCGTTTCTGTAATGAAGGAGAAAACTCACCGAG
GCAGTTCCATAGGATGGCAAGATCCTGGTATCGGTCTGCGATTCCGACTCGTCCAACATCAATACAACCT
ATTAATTTCCCCTCGTCAAAAATAAGGTTATCAAGTGAGAAATCACCATGAGTGACGACTGAATCCGGTG
AGAATGGCAAAAGTTTATGCATTTCTTTCCAGACTTGTTCAACAGGCCAGCCATTACGCTCGTCATCAAA
ATCACTCGCATCAACCAAACCGTTATTCATTCGTGATTGCGCCTGAGCGAGACGAAATACGCGATCGCTG
TTAAAAGGACAATTACAAACAGGAATCGAATGCAACCGGCGCAGGAACACTGCCAGCGCATCAACAATAT
TTTCACCTGAATCAGGATATTCTTCTAATACCTGGAATGCTGTTTTTCCGGGGATCGCAGTGGTGAGTAA
CCATGCATCATCAGGAGTACGGATAAAATGCTTGATGGTCGGAAGAGGCATAAATTCCGTCAGCCAGTTT
AGTCTGACCATCTCATCTGTAACATCATTGGCAACGCTACCTTTGCCATGTTTCAGAAACAACTCTGGCG
CATCGGGCTTCCCATACAAGCGATAGATTGTCGCACCTGATTGCCCGACATTATCGCGAGCCCATTTATA
CCCATATAAATCAGCATCCATGTTGGAATTTAATCGCGGCCTCGACGTTTCCCGTTGAATATGGCTCATA
ACACCCCTTGTATTACTGTTTATGTAAGCAGACAGTTTTATTGTTCATGATGATATATTTTTATCTTGTG
CAATGTAACATCAGAGATTTTGAGACACGGGCCAGAGCTGCA
